Addgene plasmid #82815: pDONR223_PTEN_p.H123Y
Purpose: Gateway Donor vector containing PTEN, part of the Target Accelerator Plasmid Collection.
Depositing lab: Jesse Boehm & Matthew Meyerson & David Root. Depositing organization: Broad Institute. Publication: High-throughput Phenotyping of Lung Cancer Somatic Mutations. Berger AH, Brooks AN, Wu X, Shrestha Y, Chouinard C, Piccioni F, Bagul M, Kamburov A, Imielinski M, Hogstrom L, Zhu C, Yang X, Pantel S, Sakai R, Watson J, Kaplan N, Campbell JD, Singh S, Root DE, Narayan R, Natoli T, Lahr DL, Tirosh I, Tamayo P, Getz G, Wong B, Doench J, Subramanian A, Golub TR, Meyerson M, Boehm JS. Cancer Cell. 2016 Aug 8;30(2):214-28. doi: 10.1016/j.ccell.2016.06.022. Epub 2016 Jul 28. PubMed 27478040.
Backbone
  Vector backbone: pDONR223
  Backbone manufacturer: Invitrogen
  Vector type: Gateway Entry vector
Growth in bacteria
  Bacterial resistance: Spectinomycin, 50 μg/mL
  Growth temperature: 37°C
  Growth strain: DH5alpha
  Copy number: High Copy
Gene/Insert
  Gene/Insert name: PTEN (alt name: NM_000314)
  Species: H. sapiens (human)
  Mutation: H123Y
  Entrez Gene: PTEN (a.k.a. 10q23del, BZS, CWS1, DEC, GLM2, MHAM, MMAC1, PTEN1, PTENbeta, PTENgama, TEP1)
  Promoter: None
  Cloning method: Gateway Cloning
  Sequencing primers: 5′ M13pUC-fwd; 3′ M13-Rev
Terms and licenses: Academic/Nonprofit Terms; Industry Terms: Not Available to Industry
Depositor comments: CLOSED (stop codon immediately follows insert)
How to cite: pDONR223_PTEN_p.H123Y was a gift from Jesse Boehm & Matthew Meyerson & David Root (Addgene plasmid # 82815 ; http://n2t.net/addgene:82815 ; RRID:Addgene_82815)
