[The description below was written by a language model from this plasmid's Addgene catalogue record and the feature table of its GenBank file.]
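Description:
pDONR223_PTEN_p.H123Y is a Gateway entry clone built in the Invitrogen pDONR223 backbone. It carries the human PTEN open reading frame (reference transcript NM_000314) with the single amino-acid substitution H123Y. The 4,005 bp circular plasmid is maintained in E. coli through a high-copy ColE1/pUC-type origin and is selected with spectinomycin via the aadA aminoglycoside adenylyltransferase gene, which also confers streptomycin resistance.

The feature table does not annotate the PTEN coding sequence itself, but the insert lies in the interval between the attL1 and attL2 sites. These are the recombination sites recognised by LR Clonase, so the ORF can be moved in a defined orientation and reading frame into any attR-containing destination vector. No promoter drives the insert in this plasmid, which serves as a storage and shuttle form rather than an expression construct. The rrnB T1 and T2 terminators upstream of attL1 insulate the cassette from read-through transcription coming from the backbone. A T7 promoter sits just outside attL2 and points back toward the insert. M13 forward and reverse primer sites flank the att sites for sequence verification. The depositor describes the clone as "closed", meaning a stop codon immediately follows the ORF. The protein will therefore be made with its native C-terminus, and C-terminal tags from a destination vector will not be fused to it.

The plasmid belongs to the Target Accelerator Plasmid Collection, a set of wild-type and mutant cancer gene clones associated with high-throughput phenotyping of somatic mutations found in lung cancer. It is typically used to transfer the PTEN H123Y allele into expression vectors for functional comparison with wild-type PTEN.
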