LOCUS       Exported 4005 bp ds-DNA circular SYN 13-MAY-2021
DEFINITION  Gateway Donor vector containing PTEN, part of the Target Accelerator
            Plasmid Collection..
ACCESSION   .
VERSION     .
KEYWORDS    pDONR223_PTEN_p.H123Y
SOURCE      synthetic DNA construct
  ORGANISM  synthetic DNA construct
REFERENCE   1 (bases 1 to 4005)
  AUTHORS   Berger AH, Brooks AN, Wu X, Shrestha Y, Chouinard C, Piccioni F,
            Bagul M, Kamburov A, Imielinski M, Hogstrom L, Zhu C, Yang X, Pantel
            S, Sakai R, Watson J, Kaplan N, Campbell JD, Singh S, Root DE,
            Narayan R, Natoli T, Lahr DL, Tirosh I, Tamayo P, Getz G, Wong B,
            Doench J, Subramanian A, Golub TR, Meyerson M, Boehm JS
  TITLE     High-throughput Phenotyping of Lung Cancer Somatic Mutations.
  JOURNAL   Cancer Cell. 2016 Aug 8;30(2):214-28. doi:
            10.1016/j.ccell.2016.06.022. Epub 2016 Jul 28.
  PUBMED    27478040
REFERENCE   2 (bases 1 to 4005)
  AUTHORS   .
  TITLE     Direct Submission
  JOURNAL   Exported May 13, 2021 from SnapGene Server 1.1.58
            http://www.snapgene.com
FEATURES             Location/Qualifiers
     source          1..4005
                     /organism="synthetic DNA construct"
                     /mol_type="other DNA"
     primer_bind     92..109
                     /label=L4440
                     /note="L4440 vector, forward primer"
     terminator      268..295
                     /label=rrnB T2 terminator
                     /note="transcription terminator T2 from the E. coli rrnB
                     gene"
     terminator      387..473
                     /gene="Escherichia coli rrnB"
                     /label=rrnB T1 terminator
                     /note="transcription terminator T1 from the E. coli rrnB
                     gene"
     primer_bind     522..544
                     /label=M13/pUC Forward
                     /note="In lacZ gene"
     primer_bind     536..553
                     /label=M13 Forward
                     /note="In lacZ gene. Also called M13-F20 or M13 (-21)
                     Forward"
     primer_bind     537..553
                     /label=M13 fwd
                     /note="common sequencing primer, one of multiple similar
                     variants"
     protein_bind    569..668
                     /gene="mutant version of attL"
                     /label=attL1
                     /bound_moiety="LR Clonase(TM)"
                     /note="recombination site for the Gateway(R) LR reaction"
     protein_bind    complement(1884..1983)
                     /gene="mutant version of attL"
                     /label=attL2
                     /bound_moiety="LR Clonase(TM)"
                     /note="recombination site for the Gateway(R) LR reaction"
     primer_bind     complement(2000..2019)
                     /label=T7
                     /note="T7 promoter, forward primer"
     promoter        complement(2001..2019)
                     /label=T7 promoter
                     /note="promoter for bacteriophage T7 RNA polymerase"
     primer_bind     complement(2024..2040)
                     /label=M13 rev
                     /note="common sequencing primer, one of multiple similar
                     variants"
     primer_bind     complement(2024..2040)
                     /label=M13 Reverse
                     /note="In lacZ gene. Also called M13-rev"
     CDS             2471..3262
                     /codon_start=1
                     /gene="aadA"
                     /product="aminoglycoside adenylyltransferase (Murphy,
                     1985)"
                     /label=SmR
                     /note="confers resistance to spectinomycin and
                     streptomycin"
                     /translation="MREAVIAEVSTQLSEVVGVIERHLEPTLLAVHLYGSAVDGGLKPH
                     SDIDLLVTVTVRLDETTRRALINDLLETSASPGESEILRAVEVTIVVHDDIIPWRYPAK
                     RELQFGEWQRNDILAGIFEPATIDIDLAILLTKAREHSVALVGPAAEELFDPVPEQDLF
                     EALNETLTLWNSPPDWAGDERNVVLTLSRIWYSAVTGKIAPKDVAADWAMERLPAQYQP
                     VILEARQAYLGQEEDRLASRADQLEEFVHYVKGEITKVVGK"
     rep_origin      3355..3943
                     /direction=RIGHT
                     /label=ori
                     /note="high-copy-number ColE1/pMB1/pBR322/pUC origin of
                     replication"
     primer_bind     3844..3863
                     /label=pBR322ori-F
                     /note="pBR322 origin, forward primer"
ORIGIN
        1 ctttcctgcg ttatcccctg attctgtgga taaccgtatt accgcctttg agtgagctga
       61 taccgctcgc cgcagccgaa cgaccgagcg cagcgagtca gtgagcgagg aagcggaaga
      121 gcgcccaata cgcaaaccgc ctctccccgc gcgttggccg attcattaat gcagctggca
      181 cgacaggttt cccgactgga aagcgggcag tgagcgcaac gcaattaata cgcgtaccgc
      241 tagccaggaa gagtttgtag aaacgcaaaa aggccatccg tcaggatggc cttctgctta
      301 gtttgatgcc tggcagttta tggcgggcgt cctgcccgcc accctccggg ccgttgcttc
      361 acaacgttca aatccgctcc cggcggattt gtcctactca ggagagcgtt caccgacaaa
      421 caacagataa aacgaaaggc ccagtcttcc gactgagcct ttcgttttat ttgatgcctg
      481 gcagttccct actctcgcgt taacgctagc atggatgttt tcccagtcac gacgttgtaa
      541 aacgacggcc agtcttaagc tcgggcccca aataatgatt ttattttgac tgatagtgac
      601 ctgttcgttg caacaaattg atgagcaatg cttttttata atgccaactt tgtacaaaaa
      661 agttggcacc atgacagcca tcatcaaaga gatcgttagc agaaacaaaa ggagatatca
      721 agaggatgga ttcgacttag acttgaccta tatttatcca aacattattg ctatgggatt
      781 tcctgcagaa agacttgaag gcgtatacag gaacaatatt gatgatgtag taaggttttt
      841 ggattcaaag cataaaaacc attacaagat atacaatctt tgtgctgaaa gacattatga
      901 caccgccaaa tttaattgca gagttgcaca atatcctttt gaagaccata acccaccaca
      961 gctagaactt atcaaaccct tttgtgaaga tcttgaccaa tggctaagtg aagatgacaa
     1021 tcatgttgca gcaatttact gtaaagctgg aaagggacga actggtgtaa tgatatgtgc
     1081 atatttatta catcggggca aatttttaaa ggcacaagag gccctagatt tctatgggga
     1141 agtaaggacc agagacaaaa agggagtaac tattcccagt cagaggcgct atgtgtatta
     1201 ttatagctac ctgttaaaga atcatctgga ttatagacca gtggcactgt tgtttcacaa
     1261 gatgatgttt gaaactattc caatgttcag tggcggaact tgcaatcctc agtttgtggt
     1321 ctgccagcta aaggtgaaga tatattcctc caattcagga cccacacgac gggaagacaa
     1381 gttcatgtac tttgagttcc ctcagccgtt acctgtgtgt ggtgatatca aagtagagtt
     1441 cttccacaaa cagaacaaga tgctaaaaaa ggacaaaatg tttcactttt gggtaaatac
     1501 attcttcata ccaggaccag aggaaacctc agaaaaagta gaaaatggaa gtctatgtga
     1561 tcaagaaatc gatagcattt gcagtataga gcgtgcagat aatgacaagg aatatctagt
     1621 acttacttta acaaaaaatg atcttgacaa agcaaataaa gacaaagcca accgatactt
     1681 ttctccaaat tttaaggtga agctgtactt cacaaaaaca gtagaggagc cgtcaaatcc
     1741 agaggctagc agttcaactt ctgtaacacc agatgttagt gacaatgaac ctgatcatta
     1801 tagatattct gacaccactg actctgatcc agagaatgaa ccttttgatg aagatcagca
     1861 tacacaaatt acaaaagtct gagacccagc tttcttgtac aaagttggca ttataagaaa
     1921 gcattgctta tcaatttgtt gcaacgaaca ggtcactatc agtcaaaata aaatcattat
     1981 ttgccatcca gctgatatcc cctatagtga gtcgtattac atggtcatag ctgtttcctg
     2041 gcagctctgg cccgtgtctc aaaatctctg atgttacatt gcacaagata aaaatatatc
     2101 atcatgcctc ctctagacca gccaggacag aaatgcctcg acttcgctgc tacccaaggt
     2161 tgccgggtga cgcacaccgt ggaaacggat gaaggcacga acccagtgga cataagcctg
     2221 ttcggttcgt aagctgtaat gcaagtagcg tatgcgctca cgcaactggt ccagaacctt
     2281 gaccgaacgc agcggtggta acggcgcagt ggcggttttc atggcttgtt atgactgttt
     2341 ttttggggta cagtctatgc ctcgggcatc caagcagcaa gcgcgttacg ccgtgggtcg
     2401 atgtttgatg ttatggagca gcaacgatgt tacgcagcag ggcagtcgcc ctaaaacaaa
     2461 gttaaacatt atgagggaag cggtgatcgc cgaagtatcg actcaactat cagaggtagt
     2521 tggcgtcatc gagcgccatc tcgaaccgac gttgctggcc gtacatttgt acggctccgc
     2581 agtggatggc ggcctgaagc cacacagtga tattgatttg ctggttacgg tgaccgtaag
     2641 gcttgatgaa acaacgcggc gagctttgat caacgacctt ttggaaactt cggcttcccc
     2701 tggagagagc gagattctcc gcgctgtaga agtcaccatt gttgtgcacg acgacatcat
     2761 tccgtggcgt tatccagcta agcgcgaact gcaatttgga gaatggcagc gcaatgacat
     2821 tcttgcaggt atcttcgagc cagccacgat cgacattgat ctggctatct tgctgacaaa
     2881 agcaagagaa catagcgttg ccttggtagg tccagcggcg gaggaactct ttgatccggt
     2941 tcctgaacag gatctatttg aggcgctaaa tgaaacctta acgctatgga actcgccgcc
     3001 cgactgggct ggcgatgagc gaaatgtagt gcttacgttg tcccgcattt ggtacagcgc
     3061 agtaaccggc aaaatcgcgc cgaaggatgt cgctgccgac tgggcaatgg agcgcctgcc
     3121 ggcccagtat cagcccgtca tacttgaagc tagacaggct tatcttggac aagaagaaga
     3181 tcgcttggcc tcgcgcgcag atcagttgga agaatttgtc cactacgtga aaggcgagat
     3241 caccaaggta gtcggcaaat aaccctcgag ccacccatga ccaaaatccc ttaacgtgag
     3301 ttacgcgtcg ttccactgag cgtcagaccc cgtagaaaag atcaaaggat cttcttgaga
     3361 tccttttttt ctgcgcgtaa tctgctgctt gcaaacaaaa aaaccaccgc taccagcggt
     3421 ggtttgtttg ccggatcaag agctaccaac tctttttccg aaggtaactg gcttcagcag
     3481 agcgcagata ccaaatactg ttcttctagt gtagccgtag ttaggccacc acttcaagaa
     3541 ctctgtagca ccgcctacat acctcgctct gctaatcctg ttaccagtgg ctgctgccag
     3601 tggcgataag tcgtgtctta ccgggttgga ctcaagacga tagttaccgg ataaggcgca
     3661 gcggtcgggc tgaacggggg gttcgtgcac acagcccagc ttggagcgaa cgacctacac
     3721 cgaactgaga tacctacagc gtgagctatg agaaagcgcc acgcttcccg aagggagaaa
     3781 ggcggacagg tatccggtaa gcggcagggt cggaacagga gagcgcacga gggagcttcc
     3841 agggggaaac gcctggtatc tttatagtcc tgtcgggttt cgccacctct gacttgagcg
     3901 tcgatttttg tgatgctcgt caggggggcg gagcctatgg aaaaacgcca gcaacgcggc
     3961 ctttttacgg ttcctggcct tttgctggcc ttttgctcac atgtt
//
