>Addgene plasmid #82815 | pDONR223_PTEN_p.H123Y | depositor partial sequence | sequence record 157541 | Insert sequence
ATGACAGCCATCATCAAAGAGATCGTTAGCAGAAACAAAAGGAGATATCAAGAGGATGGATTCGACTTAG
ACTTGACCTATATTTATCCAAACATTATTGCTATGGGATTTCCTGCAGAAAGACTTGAAGGCGTATACAG
GAACAATATTGATGATGTAGTAAGGTTTTTGGATTCAAAGCATAAAAACCATTACAAGATATACAATCTT
TGTGCTGAAAGACATTATGACACCGCCAAATTTAATTGCAGAGTTGCACAATATCCTTTTGAAGACCATA
ACCCACCACAGCTAGAACTTATCAAACCCTTTTGTGAAGATCTTGACCAATGGCTAAGTGAAGATGACAA
TCATGTTGCAGCAATTTACTGTAAAGCTGGAAAGGGACGAACTGGTGTAATGATATGTGCATATTTATTA
CATCGGGGCAAATTTTTAAAGGCACAAGAGGCCCTAGATTTCTATGGGGAAGTAAGGACCAGAGACAAAA
AGGGAGTAACTATTCCCAGTCAGAGGCGCTATGTGTATTATTATAGCTACCTGTTAAAGAATCATCTGGA
TTATAGACCAGTGGCACTGTTGTTTCACAAGATGATGTTTGAAACTATTCCAATGTTCAGTGGCGGAACT
TGCAATCCTCAGTTTGTGGTCTGCCAGCTAAAGGTGAAGATATATTCCTCCAATTCAGGACCCACACGAC
GGGAAGACAAGTTCATGTACTTTGAGTTCCCTCAGCCGTTACCTGTGTGTGGTGATATCAAAGTAGAGTT
CTTCCACAAACAGAACAAGATGCTAAAAAAGGACAAAATGTTTCACTTTTGGGTAAATACATTCTTCATA
CCAGGACCAGAGGAAACCTCAGAAAAAGTAGAAAATGGAAGTCTATGTGATCAAGAAATCGATAGCATTT
GCAGTATAGAGCGTGCAGATAATGACAAGGAATATCTAGTACTTACTTTAACAAAAAATGATCTTGACAA
AGCAAATAAAGACAAAGCCAACCGATACTTTTCTCCAAATTTTAAGGTGAAGCTGTACTTCACAAAAACA
GTAGAGGAGCCGTCAAATCCAGAGGCTAGCAGTTCAACTTCTGTAACACCAGATGTTAGTGACAATGAAC
CTGATCATTATAGATATTCTGACACCACTGACTCTGATCCAGAGAATGAACCTTTTGATGAAGATCAGCA
TACACAAATTACAAAAGTCTGA
